Addgene plasmid #199971: YP30
Purpose: Yeast/E coli shuttle vector expressing GFP from synthetic yeast promoter 30
Depositing lab: Farren Isaacs. Depositing organization: Yale University. Publication: Cross-kingdom expression of synthetic genetic elements promotes discovery of metabolites in the human microbiome. Patel JR, Oh J, Wang S, Crawford JM, Isaacs FJ. Cell. 2022 Apr 28;185(9):1487-1505.e14. doi: 10.1016/j.cell.2022.03.008. Epub 2022 Apr 1. PubMed 35366417.
Backbone
  Vector backbone: pRCVS6H
  Vector type: Yeast Expression
  Selectable markers: Hygromycin
Growth in bacteria
  Bacterial resistance: Ampicillin, 100 μg/mL
  Growth temperature: 37°C
  Growth strain: BL21
  Copy number: Low Copy
Gene/Insert
  Gene/Insert name: GFP
  Species: Synthetic
  Cloning method: Gibson Cloning
Terms and licenses: Academic/Nonprofit Terms; Industry Terms: Not Available to Industry
How to cite: YP30 was a gift from Farren Isaacs (Addgene plasmid # 199971 ; http://n2t.net/addgene:199971 ; RRID:Addgene_199971)
