[The description below was written by a language model from this plasmid's Addgene catalogue record and pLannotate feature annotations shown in this document.]
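Description:
YP30 is a yeast/E. coli shuttle vector built on the pRCVS6H backbone that expresses a green fluorescent reporter from a synthetic yeast promoter, designated synthetic promoter 30. In E. coli it is maintained through a ColE1/pUC-type origin and selected with ampicillin via the β-lactamase gene and its native promoter. The catalogue lists it as low copy in bacteria even though the annotated origin is of the high-copy family, a discrepancy the record does not explain. In Saccharomyces cerevisiae, fragments of the CEN4 centromere and the ARS1 autonomously replicating sequence provide the elements of a centromeric plasmid, which is normally held at low, stable copy number. Yeast selection relies on the hphMX6 cassette, which confers hygromycin resistance and ends in the Ashbya gossypii TEF terminator.

The reporter cassette sits at the start of the sequenced 5,691 nt record. The catalogue calls the insert GFP of synthetic origin, whereas automated annotation matched the open reading frame to mUkG, a constitutively fluorescent green protein derived from Sarcophyton. The coding sequence is followed by the CYC1 transcription terminator. The synthetic promoter itself is not annotated as a discrete feature; only a very short match to the ADH1 promoter appears just upstream of the reporter, presumably reflecting a motif within the designed element. A T7 promoter lies near the end of the record, a few hundred bases upstream of the reporter on the circular map, but its role is not stated. The insert was assembled by Gibson cloning. The construct appears to be one member of a numbered set of synthetic promoters, with fluorescence serving as the readout of promoter strength in yeast, in the context of work on cross-kingdom expression of synthetic genetic elements.
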