Features (pLannotate 1.2.2; 12 found; start..end, strand, type, name):
    139..156     +  promoter       ADH1 promoter (fragment): S. cerevisiae ADH1; promoter for alcohol dehydrogenase 1
    198..866     +  CDS            mUkG: mUkG is a basic (constitutively fluorescent) green fluorescent protein published in 2008, derived from Sarcophyton sp.. It has moderate acid sensitivity.
    921..1110    +  terminator     CYC1 terminator: S. cerevisiae CYC1; transcription terminator for CYC1
   1350..2925    +  gene           hphMX6: yeast selectable marker conferring hygromycin resistance
   2728..2925    +  terminator     TEF terminator: Ashbya gossypii TEF terminator
   3040..3628    -  rep_origin     ori: high-copy-number ColE1/pMB1/pBR322/pUC origin of replication
   3799..4659    -  CDS            AmpR: β-lactamase; bla; confers resistance to ampicillin, carbenicillin, and related antibiotics
   4660..4764    -  promoter       AmpR promoter: bla
   4791..4841    +  misc_feature   bom (fragment): basis of mobility region from pBR322
   4970..5139    -  misc_feature   CEN4 (fragment): S. cerevisiae CEN4 centromere
   5140..5566    +  rep_origin     ARS1 (fragment): S. cerevisiae autonomously replicating sequence ARS1
   5672..5690    +  promoter       T7 promoter: promoter for bacteriophage T7 RNA polymerase
>Addgene plasmid #199971 | YP30 | addgene full sequence | sequence record 406440 | Addgene NGS Result
GACGCCAAGTATCAGGAACCGCGCCTAGCATGTGAACTGAAATTTGCTCAACGGCGGGGGCGGTGTTAGG
TCAAAACGCTAACTCATTAGAATACTATAAAAGAACGATCTACCGACTGTTTCGCAGAGGGCCTTTTTAA
TATTTCAAGCTATACCTTTTTAAGTAAGTAACTAAAGAGGAGAAAGGTACCATGGTCAGTGTCATCAAAG
AAGAAATGAAGATCAAGTTGCACATGGAAGGTAACGTTAATGGTCATGCCTTTGTTATTGAAGGTGATGG
TAAAGGTAAACCATACGATGGTACTCAAACTTTGAACTTGACTGTCAAAGAAGGTGCTCCATTGCCATTC
TCTTACGATATTTTGACTAACGCCTTCCAATACGGTAATAGAGCTTTTACTAAGTACCCAGCCGATATCC
CAGATTACTTTAAGCAAACTTTTCCAGAAGGTTACTCCTGGGAAAGAACTATGTCTTACGAAGATAACGC
TATCTGCAACGTCAGATCCGAAATTTCTATGGAAGGTGATTGCTTCATCTACAAGATCAGATTCGATGGT
AAGAACTTTCCACCAAATGGTCCAGTCATGCAAAAAAAGACTTTGAAGTGGGAACCATCCACCGAAATGA
TGTATGTTAGAGATGGTTTCTTGATGGGTGATGTCAATATGGCTTTGTTGTTGGAAGGTGGTGGTCATCA
TAGATGTGATTTCAAGACTTCTTACAAGGCCAAGAAGGTTGTTCAATTGCCAGATGCTCATAAGATCGAT
CACAGAATCGAAATCTTGTCCCACGATAGAGATTACTCCAAGGTTAAGTTGTACGAAAACGCTGTTGCTA
GAAACTCTTTGTTGCCATCTCAAGCTTCTAAGTAACATGTAATTAGTTATGTCACGCTTACATTCACGCC
CTCCCCCCACATCCGCTCTAACCGAAAAGGAAGGAGTTAGACAACCTGAAGTCTAGGTCCCTATTTATTT
TTTTATAGTTATGTTAGTATTAAGAACGTTATTTATATTTCAAATTTTTCTTTTTTTTCTGTACAGACGC
GTGTACGCATGTAACATTATACTGAAAACCTTGCTTGAGAAGGTTTTGGGACGCTCGAAGGCTTTGTGGA
GGTCGACACGAGCGACTGAGTTCGGACGTCACGACCTGCCTGGATATCGTGCACCGCTCGTGCACTGACG
TCATGATCGACGAGTCGCACAGAGGCCTCTGACACTGACTCGACCTGACTAGCGTCGAGCAGTGACGACC
TGCCCGGGCACAGCAACTGTGCCACTCGTCTGATCCGTCGTCCCATCGGCTGAATCGATGCCTCGTCCCC
GCCGGGTCACCCGGCCAGCGACATGGAGGCCCAGAATACCCTCCTTGACAGTCTTGACGTGCGCAGCTCA
GGGGCATGATGTGACTGTCGCCCGTACATTTAGCCCATACATCCCCATGTATAATCATTTGCATCCATAC
ATTTTGATGGCCGCCCGGCGCGAAGCAAAAATTACGGCACCTCGCTGCAGACCTGCGAGCAGGGAAACGC
TCCCCTCACAGACGCGTTGAATTGTCCCCACGCCGCGCCCCTGTAGAGAAATATAAAAGGTTAGGATTTG
CCACTGAGGTTCTTCTTTCATATACTTCCTTTTAAAATCTTGCTAGGATACAGTTCTCACATCACATCCG
AACATAAACAACCATGGGTAAAAAGCCTGAACTCACCGCGACGTCTGTCGAGAAGTTTCTGATCGAAAAG
TTCGACAGCGTCTCCGACCTGATGCAGCTCTCGGAGGGCGAAGAATCTCGTGCTTTCAGCTTCGATGTAG
GAGGGCGTGGATATGTCCTGCGGGTAAATAGCTGCGCCGATGGTTTCTACAAAGATCGTTATGTTTATCG
GCACTTTGCATCGGCCGCGCTCCCGATTCCGGAAGTGCTTGACATTGGGGAGTTCAGCGAGAGCCTGACC
TATTGCATCTCCCGCCGTGCACAGGGTGTCACGTTGCAAGACCTGCCTGAAACCGAACTGCCCGCTGTTC
TGCAGCCGGTCGCGGAGGCCATGGATGCGATCGCTGCGGCCGATCTTAGCCAGACGAGCGGGTTCGGCCC
ATTCGGACCGCAAGGAATCGGTCAATACACTACATGGCGTGATTTCATATGCGCGATTGCTGATCCCCAT
GTGTATCACTGGCAAACTGTGATGGACGACACCGTCAGTGCGTCCGTCGCGCAGGCTCTCGATGAGCTGA
TGCTTTGGGCCGAGGACTGCCCCGAAGTCCGGCACCTCGTGCACGCGGATTTCGGCTCCAACAATGTCCT
GACGGACAATGGCCGCATAACAGCGGTCATTGACTGGAGCGAGGCGATGTTCGGGGATTCCCAATACGAG
GTCGCCAACATCTTCTTCTGGAGGCCGTGGTTGGCTTGTATGGAGCAACAGACGCGCTACTTCGAGCGGA
GGCATCCGGAGCTTGCAGGATCGCCGCGGCTCCGGGCGTATATGCTCCGCATTGGTCTTGACCAACTCTA
TCAGAGCTTGGTTGACGGCAATTTCGATGATGCAGCTTGGGCGCAGGGTCGATGCGACGCAATCGTCCGA
TCCGGAGCCGGGACTGTCGGGCGTACACAAATCGCCCGCAGAAGCGCGGCCGTCTGGACCGATGGCTGTG
TAGAAGTACTCGCCGATAGTGGAAACCGACGCCCCAGCACTCGTCCGAGGGCAAAGGAATAATCAGTACT
GACAATAAAAAGATTCTTGTTTTCAAGAACTTGTCATTTGTATAGTTTTTTTATATTGTAGTTGTTCTAT
TTTAATCAAATGTTAGCGTGATTTATATTTTTTTTCGCCTCGACATCATCTGCCCAGATGCGAAGTTAAG
TGCGCAGAAAGTAATATCATGCGTCAATCGTATGTGAATGCTGGTCGCTATACTGCTATCGATGTGGCAG
TGCGTCCAGCTCAGTCAGACTCAGTCCTGGTGTCGTCAGCCTGTGAGCAAAAGGCCAGCAAAAGGCCAGG
AACCGTAAAAAGGCCGCGTTGCTGGCGTTTTTCCATAGGCTCCGCCCCCCTGACGAGCATCACAAAAATC
GACGCTCAAGTCAGAGGTGGCGAAACCCGACAGGACTATAAAGATACCAGGCGTTTCCCCCTGGAAGCTC
CCTCGTGCGCTCTCCTGTTCCGACCCTGCCGCTTACCGGATACCTGTCCGCCTTTCTCCCTTCGGGAAGC
GTGGCGCTTTCTCATAGCTCACGCTGTAGGTATCTCAGTTCGGTGTAGGTCGTTCGCTCCAAGCTGGGCT
GTGTGCACGAACCCCCCGTTCAGCCCGACCGCTGCGCCTTATCCGGTAACTATCGTCTTGAGTCCAACCC
GGTAAGACACGACTTATCGCCACTGGCAGCAGCCACTGGTAACAGGATTAGCAGAGCGAGGTATGTAGGC
GGTGCTACAGAGTTCTTGAAGTGGTGGCCTAACTACGGCTACACTAGAAGAACAGTATTTGGTATCTGCG
CTCTGCTGAAGCCAGTTACCTTCGGAAAAAGAGTTGGTAGCTCTTGATCCGGCAAACAAACCACCGCTGG
TAGCGGTGGTTTTTTTGTTTGCAAGCAGCAGATTACGCGCAGAAAAAAAGGATCTCAAGAAGATCCTTTG
ATCTTTTCTACGGGGTCTGACGCTCAGTGGAACGAAAACTCACGTTAAGGGATTTTGGTCATGAGATTAT
CAAAAAGGATCTTCACCTAGATCCTTTTAAATTAAAAATGAAGTTTTAAATCAATCTAAAGTATATATGA
GTAAACTTGGTCTGACAGTTACCAATGCTTAATCAGTGAGGCACCTATCTCAGCGATCTGTCTATTTCGT
TCATCCATAGTTGCCTGACTCCCCGTCGTGTAGATAACTACGATACGGGAGGGCTTACCATCTGGCCCCA
GTGCTGCAATGATACCGCGAGACCCACGCTCACCGGCTCCAGATTTATCAGCAATAAACCAGCCAGCCGG
AAGGGCCGAGCGCAGAAGTGGTCCTGCAACTTTATCCGCCTCCATCCAGTCTATTAATTGTTGCCGGGAA
GCTAGAGTAAGTAGTTCGCCAGTTAATAGTTTGCGCAACGTTGTTGCCATTGCTACAGGCATCGTGGTGT
CACGCTCGTCGTTTGGTATGGCTTCATTCAGCTCCGGTTCCCAACGATCAAGGCGAGTTACATGATCCCC
CATGTTGTGCAAAAAAGCGGTTAGCTCCTTCGGTCCTCCGATCGTTGTCAGAAGTAAGTTGGCCGCAGTG
TTATCACTCATGGTTATGGCAGCACTGCATAATTCTCTTACTGTCATGCCATCCGTAAGATGCTTTTCTG
TGACTGGTGAGTACTCAACCAAGTCATTCTGAGAATAGTGTATGCGGCGACCGAGTTGCTCTTGCCCGGC
GTCAATACGGGATAATACCGCGCCACATAGCAGAACTTTAAAAGTGCTCATCATTGGAAAACGTTCTTCG
GGGCGAAAACTCTCAAGGATCTTACCGCTGTTGAGATCCAGTTCGATGTAACCCACTCGTGCACCCAACT
GATCTTCAGCATCTTTTACTTTCACCAGCGTTTCTGGGTGAGCAAAAACAGGAAGGCAAAATGCCGCAAA
AAAGGGAATAAGGGCGACACGGAAATGTTGAATACTCATACTCTTCCTTTTTCAATATTATTGAAGCATT
TATCAGGGTTATTGTCTCATGAGCGGATACATATTTGAATGTATTTAGAAAAATAAACAAATAGGGGTTC
CGCGCACATTTCCCCGAAAAGTGCCACCTGATGCGGTGTGAAATACCGCACAGATGCGTAAGGAGAAAAT
ACCGCATCAGGGTCAGTCACAGTGGAGCCTAGCACTCACTCAGCGTGACGGCTCAGAGCAGAATTCACGA
GCCAGAAATAGTAACTTTTGCCTAAATCACAAATTGCAAAATTTAATTGCTTGCAAAAGGTCACATGCTT
ATAATCAACTTTTTTAAAAATTTAAAATACTTTTTTATTTTTTATTTTTAAACATAAATGAAATAATTTA
TTTATTGTTTATGATTACCGAAACATAAAACCTGCTCAAGAAAAAGAAACTGTTTTGTCCTTGGAAAAAA
AGCACTACCTAGGAGCGGCCAAAATGCCGGCTTACATTTTATGTTAGCTGGTGGACTGACGCCAGAAAAT
GTTGGTGATGCGCTTAGATTAAATGGCGTTATTGGTGTTGATGTAAGCGGAGGTGTGGAGACAAATGGTG
TAAAAGACTCTAACAAAATAGCAAATTTCGTCAAAAATGCTAAGAAATAGGTTATTACTGAGTAGTATTT
ATTTAAGTATTGTTTGTGCACTTGCCTGCAAGCCTTTTGAAAAGCAAGCATAAAAGATCTAAACATAAAA
TCTGTAAAATAACAAGATGTAAAGATAATGCTAAATCATTTGGCTTTTTGATTGATTGTACAGGAAAATA
TACATCGCAGGGGGTTGACTTTTACCATTTCACCGCAATGGAATTAAACTTGTTGAAGAGAATGTTCACA
GGCGCATACGCTACAATGACCCGATTCTTGCTAGCCGAATTCCAGTCAGGCTGCTAGCACCAGAGCTACG
TGACCGCAGGACTAGCTCCAGCTGAGCGACACGCGAACAGGTGTAGAGTCAGTCGTGCTGCAAGGTCGCA
CTAATACGACTCACTATAGGG
