>Addgene plasmid #199971 | YP30 | depositor partial sequence | sequence record 387794 | Promoter Sequence
GACGCCAAGTATCAGGAACCGCGCCTAGCATGTGAACTGAAATTTGCTCAACGGCGGGGGCGGTGTTAGG
TCAAAACGCTAACTCATTAGAATACTATAAAAGAACGATCTACCGACTGTTTCGCAGAGGGCCTTTTTAA
TATTTCAAGCTATACCTTTTTAAGTAAGTAA
